Addgene plasmid #189801: E42_gRunx1_gRNA2_dTet_NGFR
Purpose: Retroviral delivery of guide RNA against mouse Runx1
Depositing lab: Ellen Rothenberg. Depositing organization: California Institute of Technology. Publication: Runx1 and Runx3 drive progenitor to T-lineage transcriptome conversion in mouse T cell commitment via dynamic genomic site switching. Shin B, Hosokawa H, Romero-Wolf M, Zhou W, Masuhara K, Tobin VR, Levanon D, Groner Y, Rothenberg EV. Proc Natl Acad Sci U S A. 2021 Jan 26;118(4). pii: 2019655118. doi: 10.1073/pnas.2019655118. PubMed 33479171.
Backbone
  Vector backbone: pQCXIN
  Vector type: Retroviral
Growth in bacteria
  Bacterial resistance: Ampicillin, 100 μg/mL
  Growth temperature: 37°C
  Growth strain: NEB Stable
  Copy number: Unknown
Gene/Insert
  Gene/Insert name: gRunx1_gRNA2
  gRNA/shRNA sequence: agccccggcaagatgagcg
  Species: M. musculus (mouse)
  Insert size (bp): 19
  Entrez Gene: Runx1 (a.k.a. AML1, CBF-alpha-2, Cbfa2, Pebp2a2, Pebpa2b)
  Cloning method: Unknown
Terms and licenses: Academic/Nonprofit Terms; Industry Terms: Not Available to Industry
How to cite: E42_gRunx1_gRNA2_dTet_NGFR was a gift from Ellen Rothenberg (Addgene plasmid # 189801 ; http://n2t.net/addgene:189801 ; RRID:Addgene_189801)
