[The description below was written by a language model from this plasmid's Addgene catalogue record and pLannotate feature annotations shown in this document.]
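Description:
E42_gRunx1_gRNA2_dTet_NGFR is a self-inactivating gammaretroviral vector built on the pQCXIN backbone and designed to deliver a single CRISPR guide RNA against mouse Runx1. In bacteria it is maintained through a high-copy ColE1/pUC-type origin and selected with ampicillin via the β-lactamase gene. Short remnants of the pBR322 bom and rop regions and an SV40 enhancer/early promoter lie in the plasmid portion outside the LTR-flanked viral region.

The viral genome is transcribed in packaging cells from a hybrid 5′ element in which the CMV enhancer and promoter are fused to a truncated murine sarcoma virus LTR. This is followed by the Ψ packaging signal and a truncated, start-codon-deficient gag segment that supports efficient encapsidation. The 3′ LTR carries a U3 deletion, so after reverse transcription and integration the LTR promoter activity is lost and expression depends on the internal promoters.

There are two internal cassettes. A human U6 RNA polymerase III promoter drives the 19-nucleotide Runx1-targeting spacer joined to a Streptococcus pyogenes tracrRNA-derived scaffold, yielding a single guide RNA. Next, an EF-1α core promoter drives a fragment of human NGFR, which presumably serves as a cell-surface marker for identifying or sorting transduced cells, although the record does not state this explicitly.

No Cas9 coding sequence is annotated, so the nuclease must be supplied separately. The record does not explain the "dTet" part of the name. The associated study concerns the roles of Runx1 and Runx3 in mouse T cell lineage commitment, consistent with use for Runx1 disruption in mouse progenitor cells.
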