Features (pLannotate 1.2.2; 19 found; start..end, strand, type, name):
    213..251     -  misc_feature   bom (fragment): basis of mobility region from pBR322
    353..393     -  CDS            rop (fragment): Rop protein, which maintains plasmids at low copy number; rop
    462..887     -  LTR            3' LTR (ΔU3): self-inactivating 3' long terminal repeat (LTR) from Moloney murine leukemia virus
    929..1030    -  CDS            env (fragment): murine leukemia virus gPr80 envelope polyprotein precursor; env; proteolytically cleaved into gp70SU and p15TM subunits
   1046..1063    -  misc_feature   MCS (fragment): pUC18/19 multiple cloning site
   1090..1893    -  CDS            NGFR (fragment): TNR16_HUMAN - Also known as TNFRSF16. Experimental evidence at protein level: Swiss-Prot protein existence level 1. Low affinity receptor which can bind to NGF, BDNF, NTF3, and NTF4. Forms a heterodimeric receptor with SORCS2 that binds the precursor forms of NGF, BDNF and NTF3 with high affinity, and has much lower affinity for mature NGF and BDNF (PubMed:24908487). Plays an important role in differentiation and survival of specific neuronal populations during development (By similarity). Can mediate cell survival as well as cell death of neural cells. Plays a role in the inactivation of RHOA
   1928..2139    -  promoter       EF-1α core promoter: core promoter for human elongation factor EF-1α
   2173..2240    -  misc_RNA       tracrRNA (fragment): trans-activating CRISPR RNA for the Streptococcus pyogenes CRISPR/Cas9 system
   2287..2527    -  promoter       U6 promoter: RNA polymerase III promoter for human U6 snRNA
   2543..2959    -  CDS            gag (truncated): truncated Moloney murine leukemia virus (MMLV) gag gene lacking the start codon
   3026..3300    -  misc_feature   MESV Ψ (fragment): packaging signal of murine embryonic stem cell virus
   3422..3597    -  LTR            5' LTR (truncated): truncated long terminal repeat from Moloney murine sarcoma virus
   3598..3801    -  promoter       CMV promoter: human cytomegalovirus (CMV) immediate early promoter
   3802..4181    -  enhancer       CMV enhancer: human cytomegalovirus immediate early enhancer
   4367..4471    +  promoter       AmpR promoter: bla
   4472..5332    +  CDS            AmpR: β-lactamase; bla; confers resistance to ampicillin, carbenicillin, and related antibiotics
   5503..6091    +  rep_origin     ori: high-copy-number ColE1/pMB1/pBR322/pUC origin of replication
   6277..6378    -  misc_feature   bom (fragment): basis of mobility region from pBR322
   6384..196     -  promoter       SV40 promoter (across the origin): SV40 enhancer and early promoter
>Addgene plasmid #189801 | E42_gRunx1_gRNA2_dTet_NGFR | addgene full sequence | sequence record 375686 | Addgene NGS Result
GAGTTAGGGGCGGGATGGGCGGAGTTAGGGGCGGGACTATGGTTGCTGACTAATTGAGATGCATGCTTTG
CATACTTCTGCCTGCTGGGGAGCCTGGGGACTTTCCACACCTGGTTGCTGACTAATTGAGATGCATGCTT
TGCATACTTCTGCCTGCTGGGGAGCCTGGGGACTTTCCACACCCTAACTGACACACATTCCACAGCCGGA
TCTACACTCCGCTATCGCTACGTGACTGGGTCATGGCTGCGCCCCGACACCCGCCAACACCCGCTGACGC
GCCCTGACGGGCTTGTCTGCTCCCGGCATCCGCTTACAGACAAGCTGTGACCGTCTCCGGGAGCTGCATG
TGTCAGAGGTTTTCACCGTCATCACCGAAACGCGCGAGGCAGCCAGCTTACCTCCCGGTGGTGGGTCGGT
GGTCCCTGGGCAGGGGTCTCCCGATCCCGGACGAGCCCCCAAATGAAAGACCCCCGCTGACGGGTAGTCA
ATCACTCAGAGGAGACCCTCCCAAGGAACAGCGAGACCACAAGTCGGATGCAACTGCAAGAGGGTTTATT
GGATACACGGGTACCCGGGCGACTCAGTCAATCGGAGGACTGGCGCCCCGAGTGAGGGGTTGTGGGCTCT
TTTATTGAGCTCGGGGAGCAGAAGCGCGCGAACAGAAGCGAGAAGCGAACTGATTGGTTAGTTCAAATAA
GGCACAGGGTCATTTCAGGTCCTTGGGGCACCCTGGAAACATCTGATGGTTCTCTAGGGTCGACCCTGTT
CCATCTGTTCCTGACCTTGATCTGAACTTCTCTATTCTCAGTTATGTATTTTTCCATGCCTTGCAAAATG
GCGTTACTTAAGCTAGCTTGCCAAACCTACAGGTGGGGTCTTTCATTCCCCCCTTTTTCTGGAGACTAAA
TAAAATCTTTTATTTTATCTATGGCTCGTACTCTATAGGCTTCAGCTGGTGATATTGTTGAGTCAAAACT
AGAGCCTGGACCACTGATATCCTGTCTTTAACAAATTGGACTAATCGATTTATCGATAAGCTTGGCTGCA
GGTCGACTCTAGACCGCGGTGACCTCGAGGATATCGATGACTGTTCCACCTCTTGAAGGCTATGTAGGCC
ACAAGGCCCACAACCACAGCAGCCAGGATGGAGCAATAGACAGGGATGAGGTTGTCGGTGGTGCCTCGGG
TCACCACGGGCTGGGAGCTGCCCATCACTGTGGTCACCACACCTGCCACCGTGCTGGCTATGAGGTCTTG
TTCTGGAGGTGCCTCAGGCTCCTGGGTGCTGGGGGCTGTGCTGTCCGAGCCCTCTGGGGGTGTGGACCGT
GTAATCCAACGGCCAGGGATCTCCTCGCACTCGGCGTCGGCCCAGCGTGTGCACTCGCGGAGCTGGCGCT
CGGTGTCCTCGCACACGGTGCAGGGCAGGCACGGGTCCACGTGGTTGGCCTCGTCGGAATACGTGCCGTC
GGGGCACTCCTCGCACACGGTGTTCTGCTTGTCCTGGCAGGAGAACACGAGGCCCGAGCCCGCCTCGCAC
ACGCGGCACGCCTCGCAGCGCCCAGTCGTCTCATCCTGGTAGTAGCCGTAGGCGCAGCGGCACACGGCGT
CGTCGGCCTCCACGCACGGCGCCGACATGCTCTGGAGCCCCACGCACTCGGTGCACGGCTTGCACGGCTC
GGTCGCGCTCACCACGTCGGAGAACGTCACGCTGTCCAGGCAGGGCTCACACACGGTCTGGTTGGCTCCA
CAAGGCTGGGCCACACCCTCGCCCAGGTTGCAGGCTTTGCAGCACTCACCGCTGTGTGTGTACAGGCCTG
TGGGGCATGCCTCCTTGGCACCTCCAAGGGACACCCCCAGAAGCAGCAACAGCAGCAGGCGCGGCCCGTC
CATGGTTGTGGCCATGGTGGCGACCGCGTCACGACACCTGTGTTCTGGCGGCAAACCCGTTGCGAAAAAG
AACGTTCACGGCGACTACTGCACTTATATACGGTTCTCCCCCACCCTCGGGAAAAAGGCGGAGCCAGTAC
ACGACATCACTTTCCCAGTTTACCCCGCGCCACCTTCTCTAGGCACCGGTTCAATTGCCGACCCCTCCCC
CCAACTTCTCGGGGACTGTGGGCGATGTGCGCTCTGCCCACTGACGGGCACCGGAGCCACTCGAGAAAAA
AAGCACCGACTCGGTGCCACTTTTTCAAGTTGATAACGGACTAGCCTTATTTAAACTTGCTATGCTGTTT
CCAGCATAGCTCTTAAACCGCTCATCTTGCCGGGGCTCGGTGTTTCGTCCTTTCCACAAGATATATAAAG
CCAAGAAATCGAAATACTTTCAAGTTACGGTAAGCATATGATAGTCCATTTTAAAACATAATTTTAAAAC
TGCAAACTACCCAAGAAATTATTACTTTCTACGTCACGTATTTTGTACTAATATCTTTGTGTTTACAGTC
AAATTAATTCCAATTATCTCTCTAACAGCCTTGTATCGTATATGCAAATATGAAGGAATCATGGGAAATA
GGCCCTCGGATCCTTCAATTCCGGCGCCTAGAGAAGGAGTGAGGGCTGGATAAAGGGAGGATCGAGGCGG
GGTCGAACGAGGAGGTTCAAGGGGGAGAGACGGGGCGGATGGAGGAAGAGGAGGCGGAGGCTTAGGGTGT
ACAAAGGGCTTGACCCAGGGAGGGGGGTCAAAAGCCAAGGCTTCCCAGGTCACGATGTAGGGGACCTGGT
CTGGGTGTCCATGCGGGCCAGGTGAAAAGACCTTGATCTTAACCTGGGTGATGAGGTCTCGGTTAAAGGT
GCCGTCTCGCGGCCATCCGACGTTAAAGGTTGGCCATTCTGCAGAGCAGAAGGTAACCCAACGTCTCTTC
TTGACATCTACCGACTGGTTGTGAGCGATCCGCTCGACATCTTTCCAGTGACCTAAGGTCAAACTTAAGG
GAGTGGTAACAGTCTGGCCCTAATTTTCAGACAAATACAGAAACACAGTCAGACAGAGACAACACAGAAC
GATGCTGCAGCGCTGCAGCAGACAAGACGCGCGGCTTCGGTTCCAAACCGAAAGCAAAAATTCAGACGGA
GGCGGGAACTGTTTTAGGTTCTCGTCTCCTACCAGAACCACATATCCTGACGGGGTCGGATTCCACATCG
ACTCCCTTCCTCAGGTCGGGCCACAAAAACGGCCCCCAAAGTCCCTGGGACGTCTCCCAGGGTTGCGGCC
GGGTGTTCAGAACTCGTCAGTTCCACCACGGGTCCGCCAGATACAGAGCTAGTTAGCTAACTAGTACAGA
CGCAGGCGCATAACATCAAACATAGACACTAGACAATCGGACAGACACAGATAAGTTGCTGGCCAGCTTA
CCTCCCGGTGGTGGGTCGGTGGTCCCTGGGCAGGGGTCTCCAAATCCCGGACGAGCCCCCAAATGAAAGA
CCCCCGTCGTGGGTAGTCAATCACTCAGAGGAGACCCTCCCAAGGAACAGCGAGACCACGATTCGGATGC
AAACAGCAAGAGGCTTTATTGGGAATACGGGTACCCGGGCGACGCAGTCTATCGGAAGACTGGCGCGCCG
AGTGAGGGGTTGTGGGCTCTTTTATTGAGCTCTGCTTATATAGACCTCCCACCGTACACGCCTACCGCCC
ATTTGCGTCAATGGGGCGGAGTTGTTACGACATTTTGGAAAGTCCCGTTGATTTTGGTGCCAAAACAAAC
TCCCATTGACGTCAATGGGGTGGAGACTTGGAAATCCCCGTGAGTCAAACCGCTATCCACGCCCATTGAT
GTACTGCCAAAACCGCATCACCATGGTAATAGCGATGACTAATACGTAGATGTACTGCCAAGTAGGAAAG
TCCCATAAGGTCATGTACTGGGCATAATGCCAGGCGGGCCATTTACCGTCATTGACGTCAATAGGGGGCG
TACTTGGCATATGATACACTTGATGTACTGCCAAGTGGGCAGTTTACCGTAAATACTCCACCCATTGACG
TCAATGGAAAGTCCCTATTGGCGTTACTATGGGAACATACGTCATTATTGACGTCAATGGGCGGGGGTCG
TTGGGCGGTCAGCCAGGCGGGCCATTTACCGTAAGTTATGTAACGCGGAACTCCATATATGGGCTATGAA
CTAATGACCCCGTAATTGATTACTATTAATAACTAGTCAATAATCAATGTCAACATGGCGGTAATGTTGG
ACATGAGCCAATATAAATGTACATATTATGATATGGATACAACGTATGCAATGGCCAAGCTAATTCTTGA
AGACGAAAGGGCCTCGTGATACGCCTATTTTTATAGGTTAATGTCATGATAATAATGGTTTCTTAGACGT
CAGGTGGCACTTTTCGGGGAAATGTGCGCGGAACCCCTATTTGTTTATTTTTCTAAATACATTCAAATAT
GTATCCGCTCATGAGACAATAACCCTGATAAATGCTTCAATAATATTGAAAAAGGAAGAGTATGAGTATT
CAACATTTCCGTGTCGCCCTTATTCCCTTTTTTGCGGCATTTTGCCTTCCTGTTTTTGCTCACCCAGAAA
CGCTGGTGAAAGTAAAAGATGCTGAAGATCAGTTGGGTGCACGAGTGGGTTACATCGAACTGGATCTCAA
CAGCGGTAAGATCCTTGAGAGTTTTCGCCCCGAAGAACGTTTTCCAATGATGAGCACTTTTAAAGTTCTG
CTATGTGGCGCGGTATTATCCCGTGTTGACGCCGGGCAAGAGCAACTCGGTCGCCGCATACACTATTCTC
AGAATGACTTGGTTGAGTACTCACCAGTCACAGAAAAGCATCTTACGGATGGCATGACAGTAAGAGAATT
ATGCAGTGCTGCCATAACCATGAGTGATAACACTGCGGCCAACTTACTTCTGACAACGATCGGAGGACCG
AAGGAGCTAACCGCTTTTTTGCACAACATGGGGGATCATGTAACTCGCCTTGATCGTTGGGAACCGGAGC
TGAATGAAGCCATACCAAACGACGAGCGTGACACCACGATGCCTGCAGCAATGGCAACAACGTTGCGCAA
ACTATTAACTGGCGAACTACTTACTCTAGCTTCCCGGCAACAATTAATAGACTGGATGGAGGCGGATAAA
GTTGCAGGACCACTTCTGCGCTCGGCCCTTCCGGCTGGCTGGTTTATTGCTGATAAATCTGGAGCCGGTG
AGCGTGGGTCTCGCGGTATCATTGCAGCACTGGGGCCAGATGGTAAGCCCTCCCGTATCGTAGTTATCTA
CACGACGGGGAGTCAGGCAACTATGGATGAACGAAATAGACAGATCGCTGAGATAGGTGCCTCACTGATT
AAGCATTGGTAACTGTCAGACCAAGTTTACTCATATATACTTTAGATTGATTTAAAACTTCATTTTTAAT
TTAAAAGGATCTAGGTGAAGATCCTTTTTGATAATCTCATGACCAAAATCCCTTAACGTGAGTTTTCGTT
CCACTGAGCGTCAGACCCCGTAGAAAAGATCAAAGGATCTTCTTGAGATCCTTTTTTTCTGCGCGTAATC
TGCTGCTTGCAAACAAAAAAACCACCGCTACCAGCGGTGGTTTGTTTGCCGGATCAAGAGCTACCAACTC
TTTTTCCGAAGGTAACTGGCTTCAGCAGAGCGCAGATACCAAATACTGTCCTTCTAGTGTAGCCGTAGTT
AGGCCACCACTTCAAGAACTCTGTAGCACCGCCTACATACCTCGCTCTGCTAATCCTGTTACCAGTGGCT
GCTGCCAGTGGCGATAAGTCGTGTCTTACCGGGTTGGACTCAAGACGATAGTTACCGGATAAGGCGCAGC
GGTCGGGCTGAACGGGGGGTTCGTGCACACAGCCCAGCTTGGAGCGAACGACCTACACCGAACTGAGATA
CCTACAGCGTGAGCTATGAGAAAGCGCCACGCTTCCCGAAGGGAGAAAGGCGGACAGGTATCCGGTAAGC
GGCAGGGTCGGAACAGGAGAGCGCACGAGGGAGCTTCCAGGGGGAAACGCCTGGTATCTTTATAGTCCTG
TCGGGTTTCGCCACCTCTGACTTGAGCGTCGATTTTTGTGATGCTCGTCAGGGGGGCGGAGCCTATGGAA
AAACGCCAGCAACGCGGCCTTTTTACGGTTCCTGGCCTTTTGCTGGCCTTTTGCTCACATGTTCTTTCCT
GCGTTATCCCCTGATTCTGTGGATAACCGTATTACCGCCTTTGAGTGAGCTGATACCGCTCGCCGCAGCC
GAACGACCGAGCGCAGCGAGTCAGTGAGCGAGGAAGCGGAAGAGCGCCTGATGCGGTATTTTCTCCTTAC
GCATCTGTGCGGTATTTCACACCGCATATGGTGCACTCTCAGTACAATCTGCTCTGATGCCGCATAGTTA
AGCCAGTAAGCTTTTTGCAAAAGCCTAGGCCTCCAAAAAAGCCTCCTCACTACTTCTGGAATAGCTCAGA
GGCCGAGGCGGCCTCGGCCTCTGCATAAATAAAAAAAATTAGTCAGCCATGGGGCGGAGAATGGGCGGAA
CTGGGCG
